>Addgene plasmid #70617 | R777-E334 Hs.SPRY4-nostop | depositor full sequence | sequence record 133434 | R777-E334 Hs.SPRY4-nostop sequence 3590 bps
TTAACGCTAGCATGGATGTTTTCCCAGTCACGACGTTGTAAAACGACGGCCAGTCTTAAAATTCGAGCTC
GGTCCGAGGATCCGAAATAATGATTTTATTTTGACTGATAGTGACCTGTTCGTTGCAACAAATTGATAAG
CAATGCTTTTTTATAATGCCAACTTTGTACAAAAAAGTTGGCACCATGGAGCCCCCGATCCCACAGAGCG
CCCCCTTGACTCCCAACTCAGTCATGGTCCAGCCCCTTCTTGACAGCCGGATGTCCCACAGCCGGCTCCA
GCACCCACTCACCATCCTACCCATTGACCAGGTGAAGACCAGCCATGTGGAGAATGACTACATAGACAAC
CCTAGCCTGGCCCTGACCACCGGCCCAAAGCGGACCCGGGGCGGGGCCCCAGAGCTGGCCCCGACGCCCG
CCCGCTGTGACCAGGATGTCACCCACCATTGGATCTCCTTCAGCGGGCGCCCCAGCTCTGTGAGCAGCAG
CAGCAGCACATCCTCTGACCAACGGCTCTTAGACCACATGGCACCACCACCCGTGGCTGACCAGGCCTCA
CCAAGGGCTGTGCGCATCCAGCCCAAGGTGGTCCACTGCCAGCCGCTGGACCTCAAGGGCCCGGCGGTCC
CACCCGAGCTGGACAAGCACTTCTTGCTGTGCGAGGCCTGTGGGAAGTGTAAATGCAAGGAGTGTGCATC
CCCCCGGACGTTGCCTTCCTGCTGGGTCTGCAACCAGGAGTGCCTGTGCTCAGCCCAGACTCTGGTCAAC
TATGGCACGTGCATGTGTTTGGTGCAGGGCATCTTCTACCACTGCACGAATGAGGACGATGAGGGCTCCT
GCGCTGACCACCCCTGCTCCTGCTCCCGCTCCAACTGCTGCGCCCGCTGGTCCTTCATGGGTGCTCTCTC
CGTGGTGCTGCCCTGCCTGCTCTGCTACCTGCCTGCCACCGGCTGCGTGAAGCTGGCCCAGCGTGGCTAC
GACCGTCTGCGCCGCCCTGGTTGCCGCTGCAAGCACACGAACAGCGTCATCTGCAAAGCAGCCAGCGGGG
ATGCCAAGACCAGCAGGCCCGACAAGCCTTTCTCAACTTTCTTGTACAAAGTTGGCATTATAGGAAAGCA
TTGCTTATCAATTTGTTGCAACGAACAGGTCACTATCAGTCAAAATAAAATCATTATTTGCATGCAAGCT
TAGATCCTCTAGACCAGCCAGGACAGAAATGCCTCGACTTCGCTGCTACCCAAGGTTGCCGGGTGACGCA
CACCGTGGAAACGGATGAAGGCACGAACCCAGTGGACATAAGCCTGTTCGGTTCGTAAGCTGTAATGCAA
GTAGCGTATGCGCTCACGCAACTGGTCCAGAACCTTGACCGAACGCAGCGGTGGTAACGGCGCAGTGGCG
GTTTTCATGGCTTGTTATGACTGTTTTTTTGGGGTACAGTCTATGCCTCGGGCATCCAAGCAGCAAGCGC
GTTACGCCGTGGGTCGATGTTTGATGTTATGGAGCAGCAACGATGTTACGCAGCAGGGCAGTCGCCCTAA
AACAAAGTTAAACATTATGAGGGAAGCGGTGATCGCCGAAGTATCGACTCAACTATCAGAGGTAGTTGGC
GTCATCGAGCGCCATCTCGAACCGACGTTGCTGGCCGTACATTTGTACGGCTCCGCAGTGGATGGCGGCC
TGAAGCCACACAGTGATATTGATTTGCTGGTTACGGTGACCGTAAGGCTTGATGAAACAACGCGGCGAGC
TTTGATCAACGACCTTTTGGAAACTTCGGCTTCCCCTGGAGAGAGCGAGATTCTCCGCGCTGTAGAAGTC
ACCATTGTTGTGCACGACGACATCATTCCGTGGCGTTATCCAGCTAAGCGCGAACTGCAATTTGGAGAAT
GGCAGCGCAATGACATTCTTGCAGGTATCTTCGAGCCAGCCACGATCGACATTGATCTGGCTATCTTGCT
GACAAAAGCAAGAGAACATAGCGTTGCCTTGGTAGGTCCAGCGGCGGAGGAACTCTTTGATCCGGTTCCT
GAACAGGATCTATTTGAGGCGCTAAATGAAACCTTAACGCTATGGAACTCGCCGCCCGACTGGGCTGGCG
ATGAGCGAAATGTAGTGCTTACGTTGTCCCGCATTTGGTACAGCGCAGTAACCGGCAAAATCGCGCCGAA
GGATGTCGCTGCCGACTGGGCAATGGAGCGCCTGCCGGCCCAGTATCAGCCCGTCATACTTGAAGCTAGA
CAGGCTTATCTTGGACAAGAAGAAGATCGCTTGGCCTCGCGCGCAGATCAGTTGGAAGAATTTGTCCACT
ACGTGAAAGGCGAGATCACCAAGGTAGTCGGCAAATAACCCTCGAGCCACCCATGACCAAAATCCCTTAA
CGTGAGTTACGCGTCGTTCCACTGAGCGTCAGACCCCGTAGAAAAGATCAAAGGATCTTCTTGAGATCCT
TTTTTTCTGCGCGTAATCTGCTGCTTGCAAACAAAAAAACCACCGCTACCAGCGGTGGTTTGTTTGCCGG
ATCAAGAGCTACCAACTCTTTTTCCGAAGGTAACTGGCTTCAGCAGAGCGCAGATACCAAATACTGTCCT
TCTAGTGTAGCCGTAGTTAGGCCACCACTTCAAGAACTCTGTAGCACCGCCTACATACCTCGCTCTGCTA
ATCCTGTTACCAGTGGCTGCTGCCAGTGGCGATAAGTCGTGTCTTACCGGGTTGGACTCAAGACGATAGT
TACCGGATAAGGCGCAGCGGTCGGGCTGAACGGGGGGTTCGTGCACACAGCCCAGCTTGGAGCGAACGAC
CTACACCGAACTGAGATACCTACAGCGTGAGCATTGAGAAAGCGCCACGCTTCCCGAAGGGAGAAAGGCG
GACAGGTATCCGGTAAGCGGCAGGGTCGGAACAGGAGAGCGCACGAGGGAGCTTCCAGGGGGAAACGCCT
GGTATCTTTATAGTCCTGTCGGGTTTCGCCACCTCTGACTTGAGCGTCGATTTTTGTGATGCTCGTCAGG
GGGGCGGAGCCTATGGAAAAACGCCAGCAACGCGGCCTTTTTACGGTTCCTGGCCTTTTGCTGGCCTTTT
GCTCACATGTTCTTTCCTGCGTTATCCCCTGATTCTGTGGATAACCGTATTACCGCCTTTGAGTGAGCTG
ATACCGCTCGCCGCAGCCGAACGACCGAGCGCAGCGAGTCAGTGAGCGAGGAAGCGGAAGAGCGCCCAAT
ACGCAAACCGCCTCTCCCCGCGCGTTGGCCGATTCATTAATGCAGCTGGCACGACAGGTTTCCCGACTGG
AAAGCGGGCAGTGAGCGCAACGCAATTAATACGCGTACCGCTAGCCAGGAAGAGTTTGTAGAAACGCAAA
AAGGCCATCCGTCAGGATGGCCTTCTGCTTAGTTTGATGCCTGGCAGTTTATGGCGGGCGTCCTGCCCGC
CACCCTCCGGGCCGTTGCTTCACAACGTTCAAATCCGCTCCCGGCGGATTTGTCCTACTCAGGAGAGCGT
TCACCGACAAACAACAGATAAAACGAAAGGCCCAGTCTTCCGACTGAGCCTTTCGTTTTATTTGATGCCT
GGCAGTTCCCTACTCTCGCG
Features (pLannotate 1.2.2; 11 found; start..end, strand, type, name):
     18..54      -  CDS            lacZα (fragment): LacZα fragment of β-galactosidase; lacZ fragment
     85..180     +  protein_bind   attL3: mutant version of attL; recombination site for the Gateway® LR reaction LR Clonase™
    186..1082    +  CDS            SPRY4: SPY4_HUMAN - Experimental evidence at protein level: Swiss-Prot protein existence level 1. Suppresses the insulin receptor and EGFR-transduced MAPK signaling pathway, but does not inhibit MAPK activation by a constitutively active mutant Ras (PubMed:12027893). Probably impairs the formation of GTP-Ras (PubMed:12027893). Inhibits Ras-independent, but not Ras-dependent, activation of RAF1 (PubMed:12717443). Represses integrin-mediated cell spreading via inhibition of TESK1-mediated phosphorylation of cofilin (PubMed:15584898). From Homo sapiens (Human).
   1087..1180    -  protein_bind   attL2 (fragment): mutant version of attL; recombination site for the Gateway® LR reaction LR Clonase™
   1295..1318    +  promoter       Pc promoter (fragment): intI1 (promoter lies within the coding sequence); class 1 integron promoter
   1494..1550    +  CDS            GmR (fragment): gentamycin acetyltransferase; aacC1; confers resistance to gentamycin
   1557..2348    +  CDS            SmR: aminoglycoside adenylyltransferase (Murphy, 1985); aadA; confers resistance to spectinomycin and streptomycin
   2441..3029    +  rep_origin     ori: high-copy-number ColE1/pMB1/pBR322/pUC origin of replication
   3212..3304    +  CDS            lacI (fragment): lac repressor; lacI; The lac repressor binds to the lac operator to inhibit transcription in E. coli. This inhibition can be relieved by adding lactose or isopropyl-β-D-thiogalactopyranoside (IPTG).
   3359..3386    -  terminator     rrnB T2 terminator: transcription terminator T2 from the E. coli rrnB gene
   3518..3561    +  terminator     rrnB T1 terminator: Escherichia coli rrnB; transcription terminator T1 from the E. coli rrnB gene
