[The description below was written by a language model from this plasmid's Addgene catalogue record and pLannotate feature annotations shown in this document.]
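Description:
R777-E334 Hs.SPRY4-nostop is a Gateway entry clone built on the pDonor-255 backbone and carrying the human SPRY4 open reading frame (about 900 bp, based on a RefSeq transcript) with its stop codon removed. It is a small bacterial plasmid of roughly 3.6 kb, propagated in E. coli from a high-copy ColE1/pUC-type origin. Selection is with spectinomycin through an aadA (SmR) aminoglycoside adenylyltransferase gene. That gene sits downstream of a class 1 integron Pc promoter fragment and a short remnant of a gentamicin resistance gene. Short lacZα and lacI fragments are annotated as backbone remnants, and rrnB T1 and T2 terminators are also annotated in the backbone, upstream of the cloning region on the circular map.

The SPRY4 coding sequence is flanked by attL recombination sites. The automated annotation labels the upstream site as attL3 and the downstream one as a partial attL2, whereas a standard single-fragment entry clone would normally carry attL1/attL2. The upstream label may therefore be an annotation ambiguity, and the record does not resolve it. The entry clone has no annotated promoter positioned to express the insert in any host. It serves as a donor for LR Clonase recombination into destination vectors that supply the promoter and any tags. Because the ORF lacks a stop codon, translation can read through the downstream att site into a C-terminal fusion partner such as an epitope tag or fluorescent protein.

SPRY4 (Sprouty homolog 4) is annotated as a suppressor of receptor tyrosine kinase-driven MAPK signalling that probably impairs GTP-Ras formation. It is also annotated as a repressor of integrin-mediated cell spreading, so the clone suits the construction of expression vectors for studying Ras/MAPK pathway regulation.
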