Addgene plasmid #70617: R777-E334 Hs.SPRY4-nostop
Purpose: Gateway ORF clone of human SPRY4 [NM_001127496.1] without stop codon (for C-terminal fusions)
Depositing lab: Dominic Esposito. Depositing organization: National Cancer Institute (NCI).
Backbone
  Vector backbone: pDonor-255
  Backbone size w/o insert (bp): 2693
  Vector type: Gateway Entry Clone
Growth in bacteria
  Bacterial resistance: Spectinomycin, 50 μg/mL
  Growth temperature: 37°C
  Growth strain: DH10B
  Copy number: High Copy
Gene/Insert
  Gene/Insert name: SPRY4
  Species: H. sapiens (human)
  Insert size (bp): 900
  GenBank ID: NM_001127496.1
  Entrez Gene: SPRY4 (a.k.a. HH17)
  Cloning method: Gateway Cloning
  Sequencing primers: 5′ M13F 23-mer (5'-CCCAGTCACGACGTTGTAAAACG); 3′ attLR 23-mer (5'-TAACATCAGAGATTTTGAGACAC)
Terms and licenses: Academic/Nonprofit Terms; Industry Terms: Not Available to Industry
How to cite: R777-E334 Hs.SPRY4-nostop was a gift from Dominic Esposito (Addgene plasmid # 70617 ; http://n2t.net/addgene:70617 ; RRID:Addgene_70617)
