>Addgene plasmid #70617 | R777-E334 Hs.SPRY4-nostop | addgene partial sequence | sequence record 132070 | pCR8_R1 5'-cgaaccgaacaggcttatgt-3'
GGTGTGCGTCACCCGGCAACCTTGGGTAGCAGCGAAGTCGAGGCATTTCTGTCCTGGCTGGTCTAGAGGA
TCTAAGCTTGCATGCAAATAATGATTTTATTTTGACTGATAGTGACCTGTTCGTTGCAACAAATTGATAA
GCAATGCTTTCCTATAATGCCAACTTTGTACAAGAAAGTTGAGAAAGGCTTGTCGGGCCTGCTGGTCTTG
GCATCCCCGCTGGCTGCTTTGCAGATGACGCTGTTCGTGTGCTTGCAGCGGCAACCAGGGCGGCGCAGAC
GGTCGTAGCCACGCTGGGCCAGCTTCACGCAGCCGGTGGCAGGCAGGTAGCAGAGCAGGCAGGGCAGCAC
CACGGAGAGAGCACCCATGAAGGACCAGCGGGCGCAGCAGTTGGAGCGGGAGCAGGAGCAGGGGTGGTCA
GCGCAGGAGCCCTCATCGTCCTCATTCGTGCAGTGGTAGAAGATGCCCTGCACCAAACACATGCACGTGC
CATAGTTGACCAGAGTCTGGGCTGAGCACAGGCACTCCTGGTTGCAGACCCAGCAGGAAGGCAACGTCCG
GGGGGATGCACACTCCTTGCATTTACACTTCCCACAGGCCTCGCACAGCAAGAAGTGCTTGTCCAGCTCG
GGTGGGACCGCCGGGCCCTTGAGGTCCAGCGGCTGGCAGTGGACCACCTTGGGCTGGATGCGCACAGCCC
TTGGTGAGGCCTGGTCAGCCACGGGTGGTGGTGCCATGTGGTCTAAGAGCCGTTGGTCAGAGGATGTGCT
GCTGCTGCTGCTCACAGAGCTGGGGCGCCCGCTGAAGGAGATCCAATGGTGGGTGACATCCTGGTCACAG
CGGGCGGGCGTCGGGGCCAGCTCTGGGGCCCCGCCCCGGGTCCGCTTTGGGCCGGTGGTCAGGGCCAGGC
TAGGGTTGTCTATGTAGTCATTCTCCACATGGCTGGTCTTCACCTGGTCAATGGGTAGGATGGTGAGTGG
GTGCTGGAGCCGGCTGTGGGACATCCGGCTGTCAAGAAGGGGCTGGACCATGACTGAGTTGGGA
